>Addgene plasmid #232449 | pEN_TT PCSK5(sgRR)-V5 | addgene full sequence | sequence record 468265 | Addgene NGS Result
CTGACGGATGGCCTTTTTGCGTTTCTACAAACTCTTCCTGTTAGTTAGTTACTTAAGCTCGGGCCCCAAA
TAATGATTTTATTTTGACTGATAGTGACCTGTTCGTTGCAACAAATTGATAAGCAATGCTTTTTTATAAT
GCCAACTTTGTACAAAAAAGCAGGCTTTAAAGGAACCAATTCAGTCGACTGGATCCCGAGTTTACTCCCT
ATCAGTGATAGAGAACGTATGTCGAGTTTACTCCCTATCAGTGATAGAGAACGATGTCGAGTTTACTCCC
TATCAGTGATAGAGAACGTATGTCGAGTTTACTCCCTATCAGTGATAGAGAACGTATGTCGAGTTTACTC
CCTATCAGTGATAGAGAACGTATGTCGAGTTTATCCCTATCAGTGATAGAGAACGTATGTCGAGTTTACT
CCCTATCAGTGATAGAGAACGTATGTCGAGGTAGGCGTGTACGGTGGGAGGCCTATATAAGCAGAGCTCG
TTTAGTGAACCGTCAGATCGCCACTAGTATGGGCTGGGGGAGCCGCTGCTGCTGCCCGGGACGTTTGGAC
CTGCTGTGCGTGCTGGCGCTGCTCGGGGGCTGCCTGCTCCCCGTGTGTCGGACGCGCGTCTACACCAACC
ACTGGGCAGTCAAAATCGCCGGGGGCTTCCCGGAGGCCAACCGTATCGCCAGCAAGTACGGATTCATCAA
CATAGGACAGATAGGGGCCCTGAAGGACTACTACCACTTCTACCATAGCAGGACGATTAAAAGGTCAGTT
ATCTCGAGCAGAGGGACCCACAGTTTCATTTCAATGGAACCAAAGGTGGAATGGATCCAACAGCAAGTGG
TAAAAAAGCGGACAAAGAGGGATTATGACTTCAGTCGTGCCCAGTCTACCTATTTCAATGATCCCAAGTG
GCCCAGCATGTGGTATATGCACTGCAGTGACAATACACATCCCTGCCAGTCTGACATGAATATCGAAGGA
GCCTGGAAGAGAGGCTACACGGGGAAGAACATCGTCGTCACTATCCTGGATGACGGAATTGAGAGAACCC
ATCCAGATCTGATGCAAAACTACGATGCTCTGGCAAGTTGCGACGTGAATGGGAATGACTTGGACCCAAT
GCCTCGTTATGATGCAAGCAACGAGAACAAGCATGGGACTCGCTGTGCTGGAGAAGTGGCAGCCGCTGCA
AACAATTCGCACTGCACAGTCGGAATTGCTTTCAACGCCAAGATCGGAGGAGTGCGAATGCTGGACGGAG
ATGTCACGGACATGGTTGAAGCAAAATCAGTTAGCTTCAACCCCCAGCACGTGCACATTTACAGCGCCAG
CTGGGGCCCGGATGATGATGGCAAGACTGTGGACGGACCAGCCCCCCTCACCCGGCAAGCCTTTGAAAAC
GGCGTTAGAATGGGGCGGAGAGGCCTCGGCTCTGTGTTTGTTTGGGCATCTGGAAATGGTGGAAGGAGCA
AAGACCACTGCTCCTGTGATGGCTACACCAACAGCATCTACACCATCTCCATCAGCAGCACTGCAGAAAG
CGGAAAGAAACCTTGGTACCTGGAAGAGTGTTCATCCACGCTGGCCACAACCTACAGCAGCGGGGAGTCC
TACGATAAGAAAATCATCACTACAGATCTGAGGCAGCGTTGCACGGACAACCACACTGGGACGTCAGCCT
CAGCCCCCATGGCTGCAGGCATCATTGCGCTGGCCCTGGAAGCCAATCCGTTTCTGACCTGGAGAGACGT
ACAGCATGTTATTGTCAGGACTTCCCGTGCGGGACATTTGAACGCTAATGACTGGAAAACCAATGCTGCT
GGTTTTAAGGTGAGCCATCTTTATGGATTTGGACTGATGGACGCAGAAGCCATGGTGATGGAGGCAGAGA
AGTGGACCACCGTTCCCCGGCAGCACGTGTGTGTGGAGAGCACAGACCGACAAATCAAGACAATCCGCCC
TAACAGTGCAGTGCGCTCCATCTACAAAGCTTCAGGCTGCTCGGATAACCCCAACCGCCATGTCAACTAC
CTGGAGCACGTCGTTGTGCGCATCACCATCACCCACCCCAGGAGAGGAGACCTGGCCATCTACCTGACCT
CGCCCTCTGGAACTAGGTCTCAGCTTTTGGCCAACAGGCTATTTGATCACTCCATGGAAGGATTCAAAAA
CTGGGAGTTCATGACCATTCATTGCTGGGGAGAAAGAGCTGCTGGTGACTGGGTCCTTGAAGTTTATGAT
ACTCCCTCTCAGCTAAGGAACTTTAAGACTCCAGGTAAATTGAAAGAATGGTCTTTGGTCCTCTACGGCA
CCTCCGTGCAGCCATATTCACCAACCAATGAATTTCCGAAAGTGGAACGGTTCCGCTATAGCCGAGTTGA
AGACCCCACAGACGACTATGGCACAGAGGATTATGCAGGTCCCTGCGACCCTGAGTGCAGTGAGGTTGGC
TGTGACGGGCCAGGACCAGACCACTGCAATGACTGTTTGCACTACTACTACAAGCTGAAAAACAATACCA
GGATCTGTGTCTCCAGCTGCCCCCCTGGCCACTACCACGCCGACAAGAAGCGCTGCAGGAAGTGTGCCCC
CAACTGTGAGTCCTGCTTTGGGAGCCATGGTGACCAATGCATGTCCTGCAAATATGGATACTTTCTGAAT
GAAGAAACCAACAGCTGTGTTACTCACTGCCCTGATGGGTCATATCAGGATACCAAGAAAAATCTTTGCC
GGAAATGCAGTGAAAACTGCAAGACATGTACTGAATTCCATAACTGTACAGAATGTAGGGATGGGTTAAG
CCTGCAGGGATCCCGGTGCTCTGTCTCCTGTGAAGATGGACGGTATTTCAACGGCCAGGACTGCCAGCCC
TGCCACCGCTTCTGCGCCACTTGTGCTGGGGCAGGAGCTGATGGGTGCATTAACTGCACAGAGGGCTACT
TCATGGAGGATGGGAGATGCGTGCAGAGCTGTAGTATCAGCTATTACTTTGACCACTCTTCAGAGAATGG
ATACAAATCCTGCAAAAAATGTGATATCAGTTGTTTGACGTGCAATGGCCCAGGATTCAAGAACTGTACA
AGCTGCCCTAGTGGGTATCTCTTAGACTTAGGAATGTGTCAAATGGGAGCCATTTGCAAGGATGCAACGG
AAGAGTCCTGGGCGGAAGGAGGCTTCTGTATGCTTGTGAAAAAGAACAATCTGTGCCAACGGAAGGTTCT
TCAACAACTTTGCTGCAAAACATGTACATTTCAAGGCGGTAAGCCTATCCCTAACCCTCTCCTCGGTCTC
GATTCTACGTAACAATTGGAAGACTAATGCGTTTTCGAGATATCTAGACCCAGCTTTCTTGTACAAAGTT
GGCATTATAAGAAAGCATTGCTTATCAATTTGTTGCAACGAACAGGTCACTATCAGTCAAAATAAAATCA
TTATTTGCCATCCAGCTGCAGCTCTGGCCCGTGTCTCAAAATCTCTGATGTTACATTGCACAAGATAAAA
ATATATCATCATGAACAATAAAACTGTCTGCTTACATAAACAGTAATACAAGGGGTGTTATGAGCCATAT
TCAACGGGAAACGTCGAGGCCGCGATTAAATTCCAACATGGATGCTGATTTATATGGGTATAAATGGGCT
CGCGATAATGTCGGGCAATCAGGTGCGACAATCTATCGCTTGTATGGGAAGCCCGATGCGCCAGAGTTGT
TTCTGAAACATGGCAAAGGTAGCGTTGCCAATGATGTTACAGATGAGATGGTCAGACTAAACTGGCTGAC
GGAATTTATGCCTCTTCCGACCATCAAGCATTTTATCCGTACTCCTGATGATGCATGGTTACTCACCACT
GCGATCCCCGGAAAAACAGCATTCCAGGTATTAGAAGAATATCCTGATTCAGGTGAAAATATTGTTGATG
CGCTGGCAGTGTCCCTGCGCCGGTTGCATTCGATTCCTGTTTGTAATTGTCCTTTTAACAGCGATCGCGT
ATTTCGTCTCGCTCAGGCGCAATCACGAATGAATAACGGTTTGGTTGATGCGAGTGATTTTGATGACGAG
CGTAATGGCTGGCCTGTTGAACAAGTCTGGAAAGAAATGCATAAACTTTTGCCATTCTCACCGGATTCAG
TCGTCACTCATGGTGATTTCTCACTTGATAACCTTATTTTTGACGAGGGGAAATTAGGCCGGGAAGCCGA
TCTCGGCTTGAACGAATTGTTAGGTGGCGGTACTTGGGTCGATATCAAAGTGCATCACTTCTTCCCGTAT
GCCCAACTTTGTATAGAGAGCCACTGCGGGATCGTCACCGTAATCTGCTTGCACGTAGATCACATAAGCA
CCAAGCGCGTTGGCCTCATGCTTGAGGAGATTGATGAGCGCGGTGGCAATGCCCTGCCTCCGGTGCTCGC
CGGAGACTGCGAGATCATAGATATAGATCTCACTACGCGGCTGCTCAAACTTGGGCAGAACGTAAGCCGC
GAGAGCGCCAACAACCGCTTCTTGGTCGAAGGCAGCAAGCGCGATGAATGTCTTACTACGGAGCAAGTTC
CCGAGGTAATCGGAGTCCGGCTGATGTTGGGAGTAGGTGGCTACGTCTCCGAACTCACGACCGAAAAGAT
CAAGAGCAGCCCGCATGGATTTGACTTGGTCAGGGCCGAGCCTACATGTGCGAATGATGCCCATACTTGA
GCCACCTAACTTTGTTTTAGGGCGACTGCCCTGCTGCGTAACATCGTTGCTGCTGCGTAACATCGTTGCT
GCTCCATAACATCAAACATCGACCCACGGCGTAACGCGCTTGCTGCTTGGATGCCCGAGGCATAGACTGT
ACAAAAAAACAGTCATAACAAGCCATGAAAACCGCCACTGCGCCGTTACCACCGCTGCGTTCGGTCAAGG
TTCTGGACCAGTTGCGTGAGCGCATACGCTACTTGCATTACAGTTTACGAACCGAACAGGCTTATGTCAA
CTGGGTTCGTGCCTTCATCCGTTTCCACGGTGTGCGTCACCCGGCAACCTTGGGCAGCAGCGAAGTCGAG
GCATTTCTGTCCTGGCTGGCGAACGAGCGCAAGGTTTCGGTCTCCACGCATCGTCAGGCATTGGCGGCCT
TGCTGTTCTTCTACGGCAAGGTGCTGTGCACGGATCTGCCCTGGCTTCAGGAGATCGGAAGACCTCGGCC
GTCGCGGCGCTTGCCGGTGGTGCTGACCCCGGATGAAGTGGTTCGCATCCTCGGTTTTCTGGAAGGCGAG
CATCGTTTGTTCGCCCAGGACTCTAGCTATAGTTCTAGTGGTTGGCTACTAATAGGTTGTATTGATGTTG
GACGAGTCGGAATCGCAGACCGATACCAGGATCTTGCCATCCTATGGAACTGCCTCGGTGAGTTTTCTCC
TTCATTACAGAAACGGCTTTTTCAAAAATATGGTATTGATAATCCTGATATGAATAAATTGCAGTTTCAT
TTGATGCTCGATGAGTTTTTCTAATCAGAATTGGTTAATTGGTTGTAACACTGGCAGAGCATTACGCTGA
CTTGACGGGACGGCGCAAGCTCATGACCAAAATCCCTTAACGTGAGTTTTCGTTCCACTGAGCGTCAGAC
CCCGTAGAAAAGATCAAAGGATCTTCTTGAGATCCTTTTTTTCTGCGCGTAATCTGCTGCTTGCAAACAA
AAAAACCACCGCTACCAGCGGTGGTTTGTTTGCCGGATCAAGAGCTACCAACTCTTTTTCCGAAGGTAAC
TGGCTTCAGCAGAGCGCAGATACCAAATACTGTTCTTCTAGTGTAGCCGTAGTTAGGCCACCACTTCAAG
AACTCTGTAGCACCGCCTACATACCTCGCTCTGCTAATCCTGTTACCAGTGGCTGCTGCCAGTGGCGATA
AGTCGTGTCTTACCGGGTTGGACTCAAGACGATAGTTACCGGATAAGGCGCAGCGGTCGGGCTGAACGGG
GGGTTCGTGCACACAGCCCAGCTTGGAGCGAACGACCTACACCGAACTGAGATACCTACAGCGTGAGCTA
TGAGAAAGCGCCACGCTTCCCGAAGGGAGAAAGGCGGACAGGTATCCGGTAAGCGGCAGGGTCGGAACAG
GAGAGCGCACGAGGGAGCTTCCAGGGGGAAACGCCTGGTATCTTTATAGTCCTGTCGGGTTTCGCCACCT
CTGACTTGAGCGTCGATTTTTGTGATGCTCGTCAGGGGGGCGGAGCCTATGGAAAAACGCCAGCAACGCG
GCCTTTTTACGGTTCCTGGCCTTTTGCTGGCCTTTTGCTCACATGTTCTTTCCTGCGTTATCCCCTGATT
CTGTGGATAACCGTATTACCGCTAGCATGGATCTCGGGGACGTCTAACTACTAAGCGAGAGTAGGGAACT
GCCAGGCATCAAATAAAACGAAAGGCTCAGTCGGAAGACTGGGCCTTTCGTTTTATCTGTTGTTTGTCGG
TGAACGCTCTCCTGAGTAGGACAAATCCGCCGGGAGCGGATTTGAACGTTGTGAAGCAACGGCCCGGAGG
GTGGCGGGCAGGACGCCCGCCATAAACTGCCAGGCATCAAACTAAGCAGAAGGCCATC
Features (pLannotate 1.2.2; 13 found; start..end, strand, type, name):
     67..166     +  protein_bind   attL1: mutant version of attL; recombination site for the Gateway® LR reaction LR Clonase™
    198..512     +  promoter       tight TRE promoter: Tet-responsive promoter PTight, consisting of seven tet operator sequences followed by the minimal CMV promoter
    564..3257    +  CDS            Pcsk6: PCSK6_RAT - Also known as Pace4. Experimental evidence at protein level: Swiss-Prot protein existence level 1. Serine endoprotease that processes various proproteins by cleavage at paired basic amino acids, recognizing the RXXX[KR]R consensus motif. Likely functions in the constitutive secretory pathway, with unique restricted distribution in both neuroendocrine and non-neuroendocrine tissues. From Rattus norvegicus (Rat).
   3258..3299    +  CDS            V5 tag: epitope tag from simian virus 5
   3338..3437    -  protein_bind   attL2: mutant version of attL; recombination site for the Gateway® LR reaction LR Clonase™
   3560..4186    +  CDS            KanR (fragment): aminoglycoside phosphotransferase; aph(3')-Ia; confers resistance to kanamycin in bacteria or G418 (Geneticin®) in eukaryotes
   4220..4753    -  CDS            GmR: gentamycin acetyltransferase; aacC1; confers resistance to gentamycin
   4942..4970    -  promoter       Pc promoter: intI1 (promoter lies within the coding sequence); class 1 integron promoter
   4948..5295    -  CDS            YPR2_ECOLX (fragment): Protein predicted: Swiss-Prot protein existence level 4. From Escherichia coli.
   5300..5484    +  CDS            KanR (fragment): aminoglycoside phosphotransferase; aph(3')-Ia; confers resistance to kanamycin in bacteria or G418 (Geneticin®) in eukaryotes
   5627..6215    +  rep_origin     ori: high-copy-number ColE1/pMB1/pBR322/pUC origin of replication
   6383..6426    -  terminator     rrnB T1 terminator: Escherichia coli rrnB; transcription terminator T1 from the E. coli rrnB gene
   6558..17      +  terminator     rrnB T2 terminator (across the origin): transcription terminator T2 from the E. coli rrnB gene
