[The description below was written by a language model from this plasmid's Addgene catalogue record and pLannotate feature annotations shown in this document.]
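Description:
pEN_TT PCSK5(sgRR)-V5 is a Gateway entry vector built on the pEN_TTmiRC2 backbone. It carries a tetracycline-inducible expression cassette for human PCSK5 (also called PC5 or PC6), a proprotein convertase. The plasmid is about 6.6 kb and replicates in E. coli from a high-copy ColE1/pUC-type origin. Selection is with gentamicin, provided by the aacC1 acetyltransferase gene driven by a class 1 integron Pc promoter. The gentamicin cassette sits between two kanamycin resistance fragments, which suggests it was inserted into and disrupted an original KanR gene. Kanamycin is accordingly not listed as a selection. The rrnB T1 and T2 terminators lie upstream of the Gateway cassette and insulate it from read-through transcription from the backbone.

The payload lies between attL1 and attL2, so the whole unit, promoter included, can be moved into an attR-containing destination vector by an LR reaction. It consists of the tight TRE promoter (seven tet operators fused to a minimal CMV promoter) followed by the PCSK5 open reading frame with an in-frame C-terminal V5 epitope tag for detection. The automated annotation labels this coding sequence as rat Pcsk6 (PACE4). This most likely reflects homology among proprotein convertase family members, since the catalogue entry identifies the insert as human PCSK5. The insert carries three nucleotide substitutions (a75g, t84c, g87c), and the record describes it as resistant to the guide RNA sg09. These changes presumably disrupt the guide's target site, although the record does not say whether they are silent. No polyadenylation signal is annotated within the cassette. The construct is intended for generating inducible, guide-resistant PCSK5 add-back vectors, for example in rescue experiments in cells where endogenous PCSK5 is targeted by CRISPR.
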