Addgene plasmid #232449: pEN_TT PCSK5(sgRR)-V5
Purpose: Gateway entry vector for an inducible sg09 resistant PCSK5
Depositing lab: Kevin Janes. Depositing organization: University of Virginia. Publication: PCSK5M452I is a recessive hypomorph exclusive to MCF10DCIS.com cells. Marohl T, Atkins KA, Wang L, Janes KA. Mol Cancer Res. 2025 Oct 28. doi: 10.1158/1541-7786.MCR-25-0211. PubMed 41148168.
Backbone
  Vector backbone: pEN_TTmiRC2
  Backbone manufacturer: Iain Fraser, Addgene plasmid #25752
  Vector type: Gateway entry vector
Growth in bacteria
  Bacterial resistance: Gentamicin, 10 μg/mL
  Growth temperature: 37°C
  Growth strain: DH5alpha
  Copy number: High Copy
Gene/Insert
  Gene/Insert name: PCSK5 (alt names: PC5; PC6)
  Species: H. sapiens (human)
  Mutation: a75g_t84c_g87c
  Entrez Gene: PCSK5 (a.k.a. PC5, PC6, PC6A, SPC6)
  Tag / fusion protein: V5 (C terminal on insert)
  Cloning method: Unknown
Terms and licenses: Academic/Nonprofit Terms; Industry Terms: Not Available to Industry
How to cite: pEN_TT PCSK5(sgRR)-V5 was a gift from Kevin Janes (Addgene plasmid # 232449 ; http://n2t.net/addgene:232449 ; RRID:Addgene_232449)
